>Addgene plasmid #158583 | pRDA_085 | addgene full sequence | sequence record 308810 | Addgene NGS Result
CCCGGGTGCAAAGATGGATAAAGTTTTAAACAGAGAGGAATCTTTGCAGCTAATGGACCTTCTAGGTCTT
GAAAGGAGTGGGAATTGGCTCCGGTGCCCGTCAGTGGGCAGAGCGCACATCGCCCACAGTCCCCGAGAAG
TTGGGGGGAGGGGTCGGCAATTGAACCGGTGCCTAGAGAAGGTGGCGCGGGGTAAACTGGGAAAGTGATG
TCGTGTACTGGCTCCGCCTTTTTCCCGAGGGTGGGGGAGAACCGTATATAAGTGCAGTAGTCGCCGTGAA
CGTTCTTTTTCGCAACGGGTTTGCCGCCAGAACACAGGTAAGTGCCGTGTGTGGTTCCCGCGGGCCTGGC
CTCTTTACGGGTTATGGCCCTTGCGTGCCTTGAATTACTTCCACCTGGCTGCAGTACGTGATTCTTGATC
CCGAGCTTCGGGTTGGAAGTGGGTGGGAGAGTTCGAGGCCTTGCGCTTAAGGAGCCCCTTCGCCTCGTGC
TTGAGTTGAGGCCTGGCCTGGGCGCTGGGGCCGCCGCGTGCGAATCTGGTGGCACCTTCGCGCCTGTCTC
GCTGCTTTCGATAAGTCTCTAGCCATTTAAAATTTTTGATGACCTGCTGCGACGCTTTTTTTCTGGCAAG
ATAGTCTTGTAAATGCGGGCCAAGATCTGCACACTGGTATTTCGGTTTTTGGGGCCGCGGGCGGCGACGG
GGCCCGTGCGTCCCAGCGCACATGTTCGGCGAGGCGGGGCCTGCGAGCGCGGCCACCGAGAATCGGACGG
GGGTAGTCTCAAGCTGGCCGGCCTGCTCTGGTGCCTGGCCTCGCGCCGCCGTGTATCGCCCCGCCCTGGG
CGGCAAGGCTGGCCCGGTCGGCACCAGTTGCGTGAGCGGAAAGATGGCCGCTTCCCGGCCCTGCTGCAGG
GAGCTCAAAATGGAGGACGCGGCGCTCGGGAGAGCGGGCGGGTGAGTCACCCACACAAAGGAAAAGGGCC
TTTCCGTCCTCAGCCGTCGCTTCATGTGACTCCACGGAGTACCGGGCGCCGTCCAGGCACCTCGATTAGT
TCTCGAGCTTTTGGAGTACGTCGTCTTTAGGTTGGGGGGAGGGGTTTTATGCGATGGAGTTTCCCCACAC
TGAGTGGGTGGAGACTGAAGTTAGGCCAGCTTGGCACTTGATGTAATTCTCCTTGGAATTTGCCCTTTTT
GAGTTTGGATCTTGGTTCATTCTCAAGCCTCAGACAGTGGTTCAAAGTTTTTTTCTTCCATTTCAGGTGT
CGTGAGGGATCCACCATGGCACCAAAGAAGAAGCGGAAGGTCGCAGCCGACAAGAAGTACAGCATCGGCC
TGGACATCGGCACCAACTCTGTGGGCTGGGCCGTGATCACCGACGAGTACAAGGTGCCCAGCAAGAAATT
CAAGGTGCTGGGCAACACCGACCGGCACAGCATCAAGAAGAACCTGATCGGAGCCCTGCTGTTCGACAGC
GGCGAAACAGCCGAGGCCACCCGGCTGAAGAGAACCGCCAGAAGAAGATACACCAGACGGAAGAACCGGA
TCTGCTATCTGCAAGAGATCTTCAGCAACGAGATGGCCAAGGTGGACGACAGCTTCTTCCACAGACTGGA
AGAGTCCTTCCTGGTGGAAGAGGATAAGAAGCACGAGCGGCACCCCATCTTCGGCAACATCGTGGACGAG
GTGGCCTACCACGAGAAGTACCCCACCATCTACCACCTGAGAAAGAAACTGGTGGACAGCACCGACAAGG
CCGACCTGCGGCTGATCTATCTGGCCCTGGCCCACATGATCAAGTTCCGGGGCCACTTCCTGATCGAGGG
CGACCTGAACCCCGACAACAGCGACGTGGACAAGCTGTTCATCCAGCTGGTGCAGACCTACAACCAGCTG
TTCGAGGAAAACCCCATCAACGCCAGCGGCGTAGACGCCAAGGCCATCCTGTCTGCCAGACTGAGCAAGA
GCAGACGGCTGGAAAATCTGATCGCCCAGCTGCCCGGCGAGAAGAAGAATGGCCTGTTCGGAAACCTGAT
TGCCCTGAGCCTGGGCCTGACCCCCAACTTCAAGAGCAACTTCGACCTGGCCGAGGATGCCAAACTGCAG
CTGAGCAAGGACACCTACGACGACGACCTGGACAACCTGCTGGCCCAGATCGGCGACCAGTACGCCGACC
TGTTTCTGGCCGCCAAGAACCTGTCCGACGCCATCCTGCTGAGCGACATCCTGAGAGTGAACACCGAGAT
CACCAAGGCCCCCCTGAGCGCCTCTATGATCAAGAGATACGACGAGCACCACCAGGACCTGACCCTGCTG
AAAGCTCTCGTGCGGCAGCAGCTGCCTGAGAAGTACAAAGAGATTTTCTTCGACCAGAGCAAGAACGGCT
ACGCCGGCTACATTGACGGCGGAGCCAGCCAGGAAGAGTTCTACAAGTTCATCAAGCCCATCCTGGAAAA
GATGGACGGCACCGAGGAACTGCTCGTGAAGCTGAACAGAGAGGACCTGCTGCGGAAGCAGCGTACGTTC
GACAACGGCAGCATCCCCCACCAGATCCACCTGGGAGAGCTGCACGCCATTCTGCGGCGGCAGGAAGATT
TTTACCCATTCCTGAAGGACAACCGGGAAAAGATCGAGAAGATCCTGACCTTCCGCATCCCCTACTACGT
GGGCCCTCTGGCCAGGGGAAACAGCAGATTCGCCTGGATGACCAGAAAGAGCGAGGAAACCATCACCCCC
TGGAACTTCGAGGAAGTGGTGGACAAGGGCGCTAGCGCCCAGAGCTTCATCGAGCGGATGACCAACTTCG
ATAAGAACCTGCCCAACGAGAAGGTGCTGCCCAAGCACAGCCTGCTGTACGAGTACTTCACCGTGTATAA
CGAGCTGACCAAAGTGAAATACGTGACCGAGGGAATGAGAAAGCCCGCCTTCCTGAGCGGCGAGCAGAAA
AAGGCCATCGTGGACCTGCTGTTCAAGACCAACCGGAAAGTGACCGTGAAGCAGCTGAAAGAGGACTACT
TCAAGAAAATCGAGTGCTTCGACTCCGTGGAAATCTCCGGCGTGGAAGATCGGTTCAACGCCTCCCTGGG
CACATACCACGATCTGCTGAAAATTATCAAGGACAAGGACTTCCTGGACAATGAGGAAAACGAGGACATT
CTGGAAGATATCGTGCTGACCCTGACACTGTTTGAGGACAGAGAGATGATCGAGGAACGGCTGAAAACCT
ATGCCCACCTGTTCGACGACAAAGTGATGAAGCAGCTGAAGCGGCGGAGATACACCGGCTGGGGCAGGCT
GAGCCGGAAGCTGATCAACGGCATCCGGGACAAGCAGTCCGGCAAGACAATCCTGGATTTCCTGAAGTCC
GACGGCTTCGCCAACAGAAACTTCATGCAGCTGATCCACGACGACAGCCTGACCTTTAAAGAGGACATCC
AGAAAGCCCAGGTGTCCGGCCAGGGCGATAGCCTGCACGAGCACATTGCCAATCTGGCCGGCAGCCCCGC
CATTAAGAAGGGCATCCTGCAGACAGTGAAGGTGGTGGACGAGCTCGTGAAAGTGATGGGCCGGCACAAG
CCCGAGAACATCGTGATCGAAATGGCCAGAGAGAACCAGACCACCCAGAAGGGACAGAAGAACAGCCGCG
AGAGAATGAAGCGGATCGAAGAGGGCATCAAAGAGCTGGGCAGCCAGATCCTGAAAGAACACCCCGTGGA
AAACACCCAGCTGCAGAACGAGAAGCTGTACCTGTACTACCTGCAGAATGGGCGGGATATGTACGTGGAC
CAGGAACTGGACATCAACCGGCTGTCCGACTACGATGTGGACCATATCGTGCCTCAGAGCTTTCTGAAGG
ACGACTCCATCGACAACAAGGTGCTGACCAGAAGCGACAAGAACCGGGGCAAGAGCGACAACGTGCCCTC
CGAAGAGGTCGTGAAGAAGATGAAGAACTACTGGCGGCAGCTGCTGAACGCCAAGCTGATTACCCAGAGA
AAGTTCGACAATCTGACCAAGGCCGAGAGAGGCGGCCTGAGCGAACTGGATAAGGCCGGCTTCATCAAGA
GACAGCTGGTGGAAACCCGGCAGATCACAAAGCACGTGGCACAGATCCTGGACTCCCGGATGAACACTAA
GTACGACGAGAATGACAAGCTGATCCGGGAAGTGAAAGTGATCACCCTGAAGTCCAAGCTGGTGTCCGAT
TTCCGGAAGGATTTCCAGTTTTACAAAGTGCGCGAGATCAACAACTACCACCACGCCCACGACGCCTACC
TGAACGCCGTCGTGGGAACCGCCCTGATCAAAAAGTACCCTAAGCTGGAAAGCGAGTTCGTGTACGGCGA
CTACAAGGTGTACGACGTGCGGAAGATGATCGCCAAGAGCGAGCAGGAAATCGGCAAGGCTACCGCCAAG
TACTTCTTCTACAGCAACATCATGAACTTTTTCAAGACCGAGATTACCCTGGCCAACGGCGAGATCCGGA
AGCGGCCTCTGATCGAGACAAACGGCGAAACCGGGGAGATCGTGTGGGATAAGGGCCGGGATTTTGCCAC
CGTGCGGAAAGTGCTGAGCATGCCCCAAGTGAATATCGTGAAAAAGACCGAGGTGCAGACAGGCGGCTTC
AGCAAAGAGTCTATCCTGCCCAAGAGGAACAGCGATAAGCTGATCGCCAGAAAGAAGGACTGGGACCCTA
AGAAGTACGGCGGCTTCGACAGCCCCACCGTGGCCTATTCTGTGCTGGTGGTGGCCAAAGTGGAAAAGGG
CAAGTCCAAGAAACTGAAGAGTGTGAAAGAGCTGCTGGGGATCACCATCATGGAAAGAAGCAGCTTCGAG
AAGAATCCCATCGACTTTCTGGAAGCCAAGGGCTACAAAGAAGTGAAAAAGGACCTGATCATCAAGCTGC
CTAAGTACTCCCTGTTCGAGCTGGAAAACGGCCGGAAGAGAATGCTGGCCTCTGCCGGCGAACTGCAGAA
GGGAAACGAACTGGCCCTGCCCTCCAAATATGTGAACTTCCTGTACCTGGCCAGCCACTATGAGAAGCTG
AAGGGCTCCCCCGAGGATAATGAGCAGAAACAGCTGTTTGTGGAACAGCACAAGCACTACCTGGACGAGA
TCATCGAGCAGATCAGCGAGTTCTCCAAGAGAGTGATCCTGGCCGACGCTAATCTGGACAAAGTGCTGTC
CGCCTACAACAAGCACCGGGATAAGCCCATCAGAGAGCAGGCCGAGAATATCATCCACCTGTTTACCCTG
ACCAATCTGGGAGCCCCTGCCGCCTTCAAGTACTTTGACACCACCATCGACCGGAAGAGGTACACCAGCA
CCAAAGAGGTGCTGGACGCCACCCTGATCCACCAGAGCATCACCGGCCTGTACGAGACACGAATCGATTT
GTCTCAGCTGGGAGGCGACGCCGCAAAAAGGCCGGCGGCCACGAAAAAGGCCGGCCAGGCAAAAAAGAAA
AAGGCAGGCTCAGGCGAGGGCAGAGGAAGTCTGCTAACATGCGGTGACGTCGAGGAGAATCCTGGCCCAA
GCGCTATGGCCAAGCCTTTGTCTCAAGAAGAATCCACCCTCATTGAAAGAGCAACGGCTACAATCAACAG
CATCCCCATCTCTGAAGACTACAGCGTCGCCAGCGCAGCTCTCTCTAGCGACGGCCGCATCTTCACTGGT
GTCAATGTATATCATTTTACTGGGGGACCTTGTGCAGAACTCGTGGTGCTGGGCACTGCTGCTGCTGCGG
CAGCTGGCAACCTGACTTGTATCGTCGCGATCGGAAATGAGAACAGGGGCATCTTGAGCCCCTGCGGACG
GTGCCGACAGGTGCTTCTCGATCTGCATCCTGGGATCAAAGCCATAGTGAAGGACAGTGATGGACAGCCG
ACGGCAGTTGGGATTCGTGAATTGCTGCCCTCTGGTTATGTGTGGGAGGGCGCAACAAACTTCTCTCTGC
TGAAACAAGCCGGAGATGTCGAAGAGAATCCTGGACCGACTAGTATGGTGAGCGAGCTGATTAAGGAGAA
CATGCACATGAAGCTATACATGGAGGGCACCGTGAACAACCACCACTTCAAGTGCACATCCGAGGGCGAA
GGCAAGCCCTACGAGGGCACCCAGACCATGAGAATCAAGGCGGTCGAGGGCGGCCCTCTCCCCTTCGCCT
TCGACATCCTGGCTACCAGCTTCATGTACGGCAGCAAAACCTTCATCAACCACACCCAGGGCATCCCCGA
CTTCTTTAAGCAGTCCTTCCCCGAGGGCTTCACATGGGAGAGAGTCACCACATACGAAGACGGGGGCGTG
CTGACCGCTACCCAGGACACCAGCCTCCAGGACGGCTGCCTCATCTACAACGTCAAGATCAGAGGGGTGA
ACTTCCCATCCAACGGCCCTGTGATGCAGAAGAAAACACTCGGCTGGGAGGCCTCCACCGAGACCCTGTA
CCCCGCTGACGGCGGCCTGGAAGGCAGAGCCGACATGGCCCTGAAGCTCGTGGGCGGGGGCCACCTGATC
TGCAACTTGAAGACCACATACAGATCCAAGAAACCCGCTAAGAACCTCAAGATGCCCGGCGTCTACTATG
TGGACAGAAGACTGGAAAGAATCAAGGAGGCCGACAAAGAGACCTACGTCGAGCAGCACGAGGTGGCTGT
GGCCAGATACTGCGACCTCCCTAGCAAACTGGGGCACAGATGATAGACGCGTTAAGTCGACAATCAACCT
CTGGATTACAAAATTTGTGAAAGATTGACTGGTATTCTTAACTATGTTGCTCCTTTTACGCTATGTGGAT
ACGCTGCTTTAATGCCTTTGTATCATGCTATTGCTTCCCGTATGGCTTTCATTTTCTCCTCCTTGTATAA
ATCCTGGTTGCTGTCTCTTTATGAGGAGTTGTGGCCCGTTGTCAGGCAACGTGGCGTGGTGTGCACTGTG
TTTGCTGACGCAACCCCCACTGGTTGGGGCATTGCCACCACCTGTCAGCTCCTTTCCGGGACTTTCGCTT
TCCCCCTCCCTATTGCCACGGCGGAACTCATCGCCGCCTGCCTTGCCCGCTGCTGGACAGGGGCTCGGCT
GTTGGGCACTGACAATTCCGTGGTGTTGTCGGGGAAATCATCGTCCTTTCCTTGGCTGCTCGCCTGTGTT
GCCACCTGGATTCTGCGCGGGACGTCCTTCTGCTACGTCCCTTCGGCCCTCAATCCAGCGGACCTTCCTT
CCCGCGGCCTGCTGCCGGCTCTGCGGCCTCTTCCGCGTCTTCGCCTTCGCCCTCAGACGAGTCGGATCTC
CCTTTGGGCCGCCTCCCCGCGTCGACTTTAAGACCAATGACTTACAAGGCAGCTGTAGATCTTAGCCACT
TTTTAAAAGAAAAGGGGGGACTGGAAGGGCTAATTCACTCCCAACGAAGACAAGATCTGCTTTTTGCTTG
TACTGGGTCTCTCTGGTTAGACCAGATCTGAGCCTGGGAGCTCTCTGGCTAACTAGGGAACCCACTGCTT
AAGCCTCAATAAAGCTTGCCTTGAGTGCTTCAAGTAGTGTGTGCCCGTCTGTTGTGTGACTCTGGTAACT
AGAGATCCCTCAGACCCTTTTAGTCAGTGTGGAAAATCTCTAGCAGTACGTATAGTAGTTCATGTCATCT
TATTATTCAGTATTTATAACTTGCAAAGAAATGAATATCAGAGAGTGAGAGGAACTTGTTTATTGCAGCT
TATAATGGTTACAAATAAAGCAATAGCATCACAAATTTCACAAATAAAGCATTTTTTTCACTGCATTCTA
GTTGTGGTTTGTCCAAACTCATCAATGTATCTTATCATGTCTGGCTCTAGCTATCCCGCCCCTAACTCCG
CCCATCCCGCCCCTAACTCCGCCCAGTTCCGCCCATTCTCCGCCCCATGGCTGACTAATTTTTTTTATTT
ATGCAGAGGCCGAGGCCGCCTCGGCCTCTGAGCTATTCCAGAAGTAGTGAGGAGGCTTTTTTGGAGGCCT
AGGGACGTACCCAATTCGCCCTATAGTGAGTCGTATTACGCGCGCTCACTGGCCGTCGTTTTACAACGTC
GTGACTGGGAAAACCCTGGCGTTACCCAACTTAATCGCCTTGCAGCACATCCCCCTTTCGCCAGCTGGCG
TAATAGCGAAGAGGCCCGCACCGATCGCCCTTCCCAACAGTTGCGCAGCCTGAATGGCGAATGGG
[124 nt withheld, positions 8186-8309]
C
[91 nt withheld, positions 8311-8401]
A
[49 nt withheld, positions 8403-8451]
CCTTTGACGTTGGAGTCCACGTTCTTT
[37 nt withheld, positions 8479-8515]
ACCCTATCTCGGTCTATTCTTTTGATTTATAAGGGATTTTGCCGATTTCGGCCTATTGGTTAAAAAATGA
GCTGATTTAACAAAAATTTAACGCGAATTTTAACAAAATATTAACGCTTACAATTTAGGTGGCACTTTTC
GGGGAAATGTGCGCGGAACCCCTATTTGTTTATTTTTCTAAATACATTCAAATATGTATCCGCTCATGAG
ACAATAACCCTGATAAATGCTTCAATAATATTGAAAAAGGAAGAGTATGAGTATTCAACATTTCCGTGTC
GCCCTTATTCCCTTTTTTGCGGCATTTTGCCTTCCTGTTTTTGCTCACCCAGAAACGCTGGTGAAAGTAA
AAGATGCTGAAGATCAGTTGGGTGCACGAGTGGGTTACATCGAACTGGATCTCAACAGCGGTAAGATCCT
TGAGAGTTTTCGCCCCGAAGAACGTTTTCCAATGATGAGCACTTTTAAAGTTCTGCTATGTGGCGCGGTA
TTATCCCGTATTGACGCCGGGCAAGAGCAACTCGGTCGCCGCATACACTATTCTCAGAATGACTTGGTTG
AGTACTCACCAGTCACAGAAAAGCATCTTACGGATGGCATGACAGTAAGAGAATTATGCAGTGCTGCCAT
AACCATGAGTGATAACACTGCGGCCAACTTACTTCTGACAACGATCGGAGGACCGAAGGAGCTAACCGCT
TTTTTGCACAACATGGGGGATCATGTAACTCGCCTTGATCGTTGGGAACCGGAGCTGAATGAAGCCATAC
CAAACGACGAGCGTGACACCACGATGCCTGTAGCAATGGCAACAACGTTGCGCAAACTATTAACTGGCGA
ACTACTTACTCTAGCTTCCCGGCAACAATTAATAGACTGGATGGAGGCGGATAAAGTTGCAGGACCACTT
CTGCGCTCGGCCCTTCCGGCTGGCTGGTTTATTGCTGATAAATCTGGAGCCGGTGAGCGTGGGTCTCGCG
GTATCATTGCAGCACTGGGGCCAGATGGTAAGCCCTCCCGTATCGTAGTTATCTACACGACGGGGAGTCA
GGCAACTATGGATGAACGAAATAGACAGATCGCTGAGATAGGTGCCTCACTGATTAAGCATTGGTAACTG
TCAGACCAAGTTTACTCATATATACTTTAGATTGATTTAAAACTTCATTTTTAATTTAAAAGGATCTAGG
TGAAGATCCTTTTTGATAATCTCATGACCAAAATCCCTTAACGTGAGTTTTCGTTCCACTGAGCGTCAGA
CCCCGTAGAAAAGATCAAAGGATCTTCTTGAGATCCTTTTTTTCTGCGCGTAATCTGCTGCTTGCAAACA
AAAAAACCACCGCTACCAGCGGTGGTTTGTTTGCCGGATCAAGAGCTACCAACTCTTTTTCCGAAGGTAA
CTGGCTTCAGCAGAGCGCAGATACCAAATACTGTTCTTCTAGTGTAGCCGTAGTTAGGCCACCACTTCAA
GAACTCTGTAGCACCGCCTACATACCTCGCTCTGCTAATCCTGTTACCAGTGGCTGCTGCCAGTGGCGAT
AAGTCGTGTCTTACCGGGTTGGACTCAAGACGATAGTTACCGGATAAGGCGCAGCGGTCGGGCTGAACGG
GGGGTTCGTGCACACAGCCCAGCTTGGAGCGAACGACCTACACCGAACTGAGATACCTACAGCGTGAGCT
ATGAGAAAGCGCCACGCTTCCCGAAGGGAGAAAGGCGGACAGGTATCCGGTAAGCGGCAGGGTCGGAACA
GGAGAGCGCACGAGGGAGCTTCCAGGGGGAAACGCCTGGTATCTTTATAGTCCTGTCGGGTTTCGCCACC
TCTGACTTGAGCGTCGATTTTTGTGATGCTCGTCAGGGGGGCGGAGCCTATGGAAAAACGCCAGCAACGC
GGCCTTTTTACGGTTCCTGGCCTTTTGCTGGCCTTTTGCTCACATGTTCTTTCCTGCGTTATCCCCTGAT
TCTGTGGATAACCGTATTACCGCCTTTGAGTGAGCTGATACCGCTCGCCGCAGCCGAACGACCGAGCGCA
GCGAGTCAGTGAGCGAGGAAGCGGAAGAGCGCCCAATACGCAAACCGCCTCTCCCCGCGCGTTGGCCGAT
TCATTAATGCAGCTGGCACGACAGGTTTCCCGACTGGAAAGCGGGCAGTGAGCGCAACGCAATTAATGTG
AGTTAGCTCACTCATTAGGCACCCCAGGCTTTACACTTTATGCTTCCGGCTCGTATGTTGTGTGGAATTG
TGAGCGGATAACAATTTCACACAGGAAACAGCTATGACCATGATTACGCCAAGCGCGCAATTAACCCTCA
CTAAAGGGAACAAAAGCTGGAGCTGCAAGCTTAATGTAGTCTTATGCAATACTCTTGTAGTCTTGCAACA
TGGTAACGATGAGTTAGCAACATGCCTTACAAGGAGAGAAAAAGCACCGTGCATGCCGATTGGTGGAAGT
AAGGTGGTACGATCGTGCCTTATTAGGAAGGCAACAGACGGGTCTGACATGGATTGGACGAACCACTGAA
TTGCCGCATTGCAGAGATATTGTATTTAAGTGCCTAGCTCGATACATAAACGGGTCTCTCTGGTTAGACC
AGATCTGAGCCTGGGAGCTCTCTGGCTAACTAGGGAACCCACTGCTTAAGCCTCAATAAAGCTTGCCTTG
AGTGCTTCAAGTAGTGTGTGCCCGTCTGTTGTGTGACTCTGGTAACTAGAGATCCCTCAGACCCTTTTAG
TCAGTGTGGAAAATCTCTAGCAGTGGCGCCCGAACAGGGACTTGAAAGCGAAAGGGAAACCAGAGGAGCT
CTCTCGACGCAGGACTCGGCTTGCTGAAGCGCGCACGGCAAGAGGCGAGGGGCGGCGACTGGTGAGTACG
CCAAAAATTTTGACTAGCGGAGGCTAGAAGGAGAGAGATGGGTGCGAGAGCGTCAGTATTAAGCGGGGGA
GAATTAGATCGCGATGGGAAAAAATTCGGTTAAGGCCAGGGGGAAAGAAAAAATATAAATTAAAACATAT
AGTATGGGCAAGCAGGGAGCTAGAACGATTCGCAGTTAATCCTGGCCTGTTAGAAACATCAGAAGGCTGT
AGACAAATACTGGGACAGCTACAACCATCCCTTCAGACAGGATCAGAAGAACTTAGATCATTATATAATA
CAGTAGCAACCCTCTATTGTGTGCATCAAAGGATAGAGATAAAAGACACCAAGGAAGCTTTAGACAAGAT
AGAGGAAGAGCAAAACAAAAGTAAGACCACCGCACAGCAAGCGGCCGCTGATCTTCAGACCTGGAGGAGG
AGATATGAGGGACAATTGGAGAAGTGAATTATATAAATATAAAGTAGTAAAAATTGAACCATTAGGAGTA
GCACCCACCAAGGCAAAGAGAAGAGTGGTGCAGAGAGAAAAAAGAGCAGTGGGAATAGGAGCTTTGTTCC
TTGGGTTCTTGGGAGCAGCAGGAAGCACTATGGGCGCAGCGTCAATGACGCTGACGGTACAGGCCAGACA
ATTATTGTCTGGTATAGTGCAGCAGCAGAACAATTTGCTGAGGGCTATTGAGGCGCAACAGCATCTGTTG
CAACTCACAGTCTGGGGCATCAAGCAGCTCCAGGCAAGAATCCTGGCTGTGGAAAGATACCTAAAGGATC
AACAGCTCCTGGGGATTTGGGGTTGCTCTGGAAAACTCATTTGCACCACTGCTGTGCCTTGGAATGCTAG
TTGGAGTAATAAATCTCTGGAACAGATTTGGAATCACACGACCTGGATGGAGTGGGACAGAGAAATTAAC
AATTACACAAGCTTAATACACTCCTTAATTGAAGAATCGCAAAACCAGCAAGAAAAGAATGAACAAGAAT
TATTGGAATTAGATAAATGGGCAAGTTTGTGGAATTGGTTTAACATAACAAATTGGCTGTGGTATATAAA
ATTATTCATAATGATAGTAGGAGGCTTGGTAGGTTTAAGAATAGTTTTTGCTGTACTTTCTATAGTGAAT
AGAGTTAGGCAGGGATATTCACCATTATCGTTTCAGACCCACCTCCCAACCCCGAGGGGACCCTGGTACC
CATGCATGCATGAATTCTAGATCTTGAGACAAATGGCAGTATTCATCCACAATTTTAAAAGAAAAGGGGG
GATTGGGGGGTACAGTGCAGGGGAAAGAATAGTAGACATAATAGCAACAGACATACAAACTAAAGAATTA
CAAAAACAAATTACAAAAATTCAAAATTTTCGGGTTTATTACAGGGACAGCAGAGATCCACTTTGGCGCC
GGCTCGAGGGGG
Features (pLannotate 1.2.2; 29 found; start..end, strand, type, name):
     14..80      +  CDS            small t antigen (fragment): SV40 (simian virus 40) small t antigen
     87..1265    +  promoter       EF-1α promoter: strong constitutive promoter for human elongation factor EF-1α
   1309..5409    +  CDS            Cas9: Cas9 (Csn1) endonuclease from the Streptococcus pyogenes Type II CRISPR/Cas system generates RNA-guided double strand breaks in DNA
   5416..5463    +  CDS            nucleoplasmin NLS: bipartite nuclear localization signal from nucleoplasmin
   5536..5931    +  CDS            BSD: blasticidin S deaminase; Aspergillus terreus BSD; confers resistance to blasticidin
   5995..6690    +  CDS            mKate2: mKate2 is a basic (constitutively fluorescent) red fluorescent protein published in 2009, derived from Entacmaea quadricolor. It is reported to be a rapidly-maturing monomer with moderate acid sensitivity.
   6712..7300    +  misc_feature   WPRE: woodchuck hepatitis virus posttranscriptional regulatory element
   7351..7370    +  misc_feature   cPPT/CTS (fragment): central polypurine tract and central termination sequence of HIV-1
   7372..7605    +  LTR            3' LTR (ΔU3): self-inactivating 3' long terminal repeat (LTR) from HIV-1
   7683..7804    +  polyA_signal   SV40 poly(A) signal: SV40 polyadenylation signal
   7844..7979    +  rep_origin     SV40 ori: SV40 origin of replication
   8000..8018    -  promoter       T7 promoter: promoter for bacteriophage T7 RNA polymerase
   8026..8181    +  CDS            lacZα (fragment): LacZα fragment of β-galactosidase; lacZ fragment
   8186..8614    +  rep_origin     f1 ori (sequence partly withheld): f1 bacteriophage origin of replication; arrow indicates direction of (+) strand synthesis
   8667..8771    +  promoter       AmpR promoter: bla
   8772..9632    +  CDS            AmpR: β-lactamase; bla; confers resistance to ampicillin, carbenicillin, and related antibiotics
   9803..10391   +  rep_origin     ori: high-copy-number ColE1/pMB1/pBR322/pUC origin of replication
  10574..10666   +  CDS            lacI (fragment): lac repressor; lacI; The lac repressor binds to the lac operator to inhibit transcription in E. coli. This inhibition can be relieved by adding lactose or isopropyl-β-D-thiogalactopyranoside (IPTG).
  10679..10700   +  protein_bind   CAP binding site: CAP binding activates transcription in the presence of cAMP. E. coli catabolite activator protein
  10715..10745   +  promoter       lac promoter: promoter for the E. coli lac operon
  10749..10771   +  protein_bind   lac operator (fragment): The lac repressor binds to the lac operator to inhibit transcription in E. coli. This inhibition can be relieved by adding lactose or isopropyl-β-D-thiogalactopyranoside (IPTG). lac repressor encoded by lacI
  10814..10832   +  promoter       T3 promoter: promoter for bacteriophage T3 RNA polymerase
  10860..11086   +  promoter       RSV promoter: Rous sarcoma virus enhancer/promoter
  11087..11267   +  LTR            5' LTR (truncated): truncated 5' long terminal repeat (LTR) from HIV-1
  11314..11439   +  misc_feature   HIV-1 Ψ: packaging signal of human immunodeficiency virus type 1
  11423..11786   +  CDS            HIV-1 gag (fragment): gag protein from human immunodeficiency virus 1; gag
  11932..12165   +  misc_feature   RRE: The Rev response element (RRE) of HIV-1 allows for Rev-dependent mRNA export from the nucleus to the cytoplasm.
  12542..12568   +  CDS            Rev (fragment): human immunodeficiency virus 1 (HIV-1) Rev protein; rev; enhances nuclear export of unspliced and incompletely spliced viral mRNAs
  12628..12745   +  misc_feature   cPPT/CTS: central polypurine tract and central termination sequence of HIV-1
