[The description below was written by a language model from this plasmid's Addgene catalogue record and pLannotate feature annotations shown in this document.]
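Description:
pRDA_085 is a lentiviral mammalian expression plasmid on the pXPR backbone that delivers Streptococcus pyogenes Cas9 together with a red fluorescent marker. It is maintained in E. coli through a high-copy ColE1/pUC-type origin and ampicillin resistance (AmpR). An f1 origin, an SV40 origin and remnants of lac/T7/T3 cloning-vector sequence are also present in the backbone. The viral portion has a third-generation, self-inactivating layout. An RSV promoter drives a truncated HIV-1 5' LTR, followed by the Ψ packaging signal with a gag fragment, the RRE for Rev-dependent nuclear export, and a cPPT/CTS. The transfer cassette ends with a WPRE to enhance transcript expression, a ΔU3 3' LTR and an SV40 polyadenylation signal.

Within the provirus, the constitutive human EF-1α promoter drives Cas9 fused at its C-terminus to a bipartite nucleoplasmin NLS. Downstream on the same strand, the feature table annotates a blasticidin S deaminase (BSD) coding sequence and then mKate2. The catalogue entry states that a P2A site provides mKate2. The 2A elements themselves are not annotated, and the catalogue does not mention blasticidin resistance. Even so, the arrangement is consistent with a single transcript yielding Cas9, a blasticidin selection marker and mKate2 as separate proteins through ribosomal skipping. Transduced cells could then be selected with blasticidin and tracked or sorted by red fluorescence.

No guide RNA cassette is annotated, so the construct appears intended for establishing Cas9-expressing cell populations that receive guides separately. It was deposited in connection with work on pooled base editor screens of human variants.
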