Addgene plasmid #158583: pRDA_085
Purpose: Lentiviral expression of SpCas9; P2A site provides mKate2
Depositing lab: John Doench & David Root. Depositing organization: Broad Institute. Publication: Massively parallel assessment of human variants with base editor screens. Hanna RE, Hegde M, Fagre CR, DeWeirdt PC, Sangree AK, Szegletes Z, Griffith A, Feeley MN, Sanson KR, Baidi Y, Koblan LW, Liu DR, Neal JT, Doench JG. Cell. 2021 Feb 18;184(4):1064-1080.e20. doi: 10.1016/j.cell.2021.01.012. PubMed 33606977.
Backbone
  Vector backbone: pXPR
  Vector type: Mammalian Expression, Lentiviral
Growth in bacteria
  Bacterial resistance: Ampicillin, 100 μg/mL
  Growth temperature: 37°C
  Growth strain: NEB Stable
  Copy number: High Copy
Gene/Insert
  Gene/Insert name: SpCas9
  Species: Synthetic
  Cloning method: Restriction Enzyme; 5′ cloning site Unknown (unknown if destroyed)
Terms and licenses: Academic/Nonprofit Terms; Industry Terms: Not Available to Industry
Depositor comments: For questions regarding use of this plasmid, please contact John Doench. Please visit https://www.biorxiv.org/content/10.1101/2020.05.17.100818v1 for bioRxiv preprint.
How to cite: pRDA_085 was a gift from John Doench & David Root (Addgene plasmid # 158583 ; http://n2t.net/addgene:158583 ; RRID:Addgene_158583)
